>Addgene plasmid #39112 | FKBP14 | depositor partial sequence | sequence record 49169 | FKBP14 sequence 466 bps
CATATGCACCATCATCATCATCATTCTTCTGGTGTAGATCTGGGTACCGAGAACCTGTACTTCCAATCCA
TGGGGGCTTTGATCCCTGAACCAGAAGTGAAAATTGAAGTTCTCCAGAAGCCATTCATCTGCCATCGCAA
GACCAAAGGAGGGGATTTGATGTTGGTCCACTATGAAGGCTACTTAGAAAAGGACGGCTCCTTATTTCAC
TCCACTCACAAACATAACAATGGTCAGCCCATTTGGTTTACCCTGGGCATCCTGGAGGCTCTCAAAGGTT
GGGACCAGGGCTTGAAAGGAATGTGTGTAGGAGAGAAGAGAAAGCTCATCATTCCTCCTGCTCTGGGCTA
TGGAAAAGAAGGAAAAGGTAAAATTCCCCCAGAAAGTACACTGATATTTAATATTGATCTCCTGGAGATT
CGAAATGGACCAAGATCCTGACAGTAAAGGTGGATACGGATCCGAA
