>Addgene plasmid #39112 | FKBP14 | addgene partial sequence | sequence record 51911 | T7_term
AGCCGGATCTCAGTGGTGGTGGTGGTGGTGCTCGAGTGCGGCCGCAAGCTTGTCGACGGAGCTCGAATTC
GGATCCGTATCCACCTTTACTGTCAGGATCTTGGTCCATTTCGAATCTCCAGGAGATCAATATTAAATAT
CAGTGTACTTTCTGGGGGAATTTTACCTTTTCCTTCTTTTCCATAGCCCAGAGCAGGAGGAATGATGAGC
TTTCTCTTCTCTCCTACACACATTCCTTTCAAGCCCTGGTCCCAACCTTTGAGAGCCTCCAGGATGCCCA
GGGTAAACCAAATGGGCTGACCATTGTTATGTTTGTGAGTGGAGTGAAATAAGGAGCCGTCCTTTTCTAA
GTAGCCTTCATAGTGGACCAACATCAAATCCCCTCCTTTGGTCTTGCGATGGCAGATGAATGGCTTCTGG
AGAACTTCAATTTTCACTTCTGGTTCAGGGATCAAAGCCCCCATGGATTGGAAGTACAGGTTCTCGGTAC
CCAGATCTACACCAGAAGAATGATGATGATGATGGTGCATATGTATATCTCCTTCTTAAAGTTAAACAAA
ATTATTTCTAGAGGGGAATTGTTATCCGCTCACAATTCCCCTATAGTGAGTCGTATTAATTTCGCGGGAT
CGAGATCTCGATCCTCTACGCCGGACGCATCGTGGCCGGCATCACCGGCGCCACAGGTGCGGTTGCT
