>Addgene plasmid #39112 | FKBP14 | addgene partial sequence | sequence record 51913 | T7 5'-TAATACGACTCACTATAGGG-3'
CTTTAAGAAGGAGATATACATATGCACCATCATCATCATCATTCTTCTGGTGTAGATCTGGGTACCGAGA
ACCTGTACTTCCAATCCATGGGGGCTTTGATCCCTGAACCAGAAGTGAAAATTGAAGTTCTCCAGAAGCC
ATTCATCTGCCATCGCAAGACCAAAGGAGGGGATTTGATGTTGGTCCACTATGAAGGCTACTTAGAAAAG
GACGGCTCCTTATTTCACTCCACTCACAAACATAACAATGGTCAGCCCATTTGGTTTACCCTGGGCATCC
TGGAGGCTCTCAAAGGTTGGGACCAGGGCTTGAAAGGAATGTGTGTAGGAGAGAAGAGAAAGCTCATCAT
TCCTCCTGCTCTGGGCTATGGAAAAGAAGGAAAAGGTAAAATTCCCCCAGAAAGTACACTGATATTTAAT
ATTGATCTCCTGGAGATTCGAAATGGACCAAGATCCTGACAGTAAAGGTGGATACGGATCCGAATTCGAG
CTCCGTCGACAAGCTTGCGGCCGCACTCGAGCACCACCACCACCACCACTGAGATCCGGCTGCTAACAAA
GCCCGAAAGGAAGCTGAGTTGGCTGCTGCCACCGCTGAGCAATAACTAGCATAACCCCTTGGGGCCTCTA
AACGGGTCTTGAGGGGTTTTTTGCTGAAAGGAGGAACTATATCCGGATTGGCGAATGGG
[114 nt withheld, positions 690-803]
