[The description below was written by a language model from this plasmid's Addgene catalogue record.]
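Description:
FKBP14 is a bacterial expression plasmid built on the pNIC28-Bsa4 backbone from the SGC, a vector designed for ligation-independent cloning of protein-production constructs. It is propagated in E. coli under kanamycin selection and is recorded as low copy; the record does not name the origin of replication. The promoter is also not stated explicitly, although the listed sequencing primers (T7 forward and T7 terminator reverse) indicate that the insert sits within a T7 promoter/terminator expression cassette, which would be driven by T7 RNA polymerase in a suitable expression host.

The insert is a 466 bp fragment of human FKBP14 (FK506 binding protein 14, 22 kDa, also known as FKBP22), a member of the FKBP family of peptidyl-prolyl isomerases. The record cautions that it may not be the full open reading frame, and the short insert size fits a truncated or domain-level construct chosen for its behaviour in crystallisation rather than for full-length expression. The coding sequence is fused at its N terminus to a His tag followed by a TEV protease cleavage site, so the recombinant protein can be captured by immobilised metal affinity chromatography and the tag then removed by TEV digestion to leave near-native protein.

The stated purpose is bacterial expression for structure determination, and the entry links the construct to a deposited Protein Data Bank structure of FKBP14. No feature table accompanies the record, so the exact residue boundaries of the expressed fragment and the positions of individual vector elements cannot be given here.
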