Addgene plasmid #39112: FKBP14
Purpose: Bacterial expression for structure determination; may not be full ORF
Depositing lab: Nicola Burgess-Brown. Depositing organization: University of Oxford.
Backbone
  Vector backbone: pNIC28-Bsa4
  Backbone manufacturer: SGC
  Vector type: Bacterial Expression
Growth in bacteria
  Bacterial resistance: Kanamycin, 50 μg/mL
  Growth temperature: 37°C
  Growth strain: Mach1
  Copy number: Low Copy
Gene/Insert
  Gene/Insert name: FKBP14 (alt names: FK506 binding protein 14, 22 kDa; PDB:4DIP)
  Species: H. sapiens (human)
  Insert size (bp): 466
  GenBank ID: FK506 binding protein 14, 22 kDa
  Entrez Gene: FKBP14 (a.k.a. EDSKMH, EDSKSCL2, FKBP22, IPBP12)
  Tag / fusion protein: His Tev (N terminal on insert)
  Cloning method: Ligation Independent Cloning
  Sequencing primers: 5′ T7; 3′ T7-term
Terms and licenses: Academic/Nonprofit Terms; Industry Terms: Not Available to Industry
How to cite: FKBP14 was a gift from Nicola Burgess-Brown (Addgene plasmid # 39112 ; http://n2t.net/addgene:39112 ; RRID:Addgene_39112)
